>Addgene plasmid #27303 | pcDNA3.2-hBIN1-V5 | addgene partial sequence | sequence record 33746 | 27303 with TK-pA-R2 (GGTGGGGAAAAGGAAGAAAC)
TGGGGTATCGACAGAGTGCCAGCCCTGGGACCGAACCCCGCGTTTATGAACAAACGACCCAACACCCGTG
CGTTTTATTCTGTCTTTTTATTGCCGTCATAGCGCGGGTTCCTTCCGGTATTGTCTCCTTCCGTGTTTCA
GTTAGCCTCCCCCGTTTTAAACTCATTACTAACCGGTACGCGTAGAATCGAGACCGAGGAGAGGGTTAGG
GATAGGCTTACCTTCGAACCGCGGGCCCTCTAGATCAACCACTTTGTACAAGAAAGCTGGGTATGGGACC
CTCTCAGTGAAGTTCTCGGGGAAGACGCCACGGCACTTCTCCAGCTCCTTGTGCTGGTTCCAGTCGCTCT
CCTTCACGCCCATGAGCCAGCCTTCATCCTGCTCTTCAGGGTTCTGGAAGGGGATCACCAGCACCACATC
ACCAGCCTTGAGCTGCAGCTCGTCTGTGTCAGTGGCCGTGTAGTCGTGCTGGGCCTGTACCTTGAACATG
AAACCTGGGGGCAGGTCCAAGCGCCCGGCCCCACTGCCGCCCTCCACGGTGCCATTCACAGTTGCTGGGA
AGGTCTCCACCACGACAGCAGGAAGAGAGCTGGAGGCTGCTTCACTTGCCGCCGTCTCCCCTGGCTCCTG
GGCTCCAGCCGCAGGTTGGGTCCCACCCGCCACCTCCGAGGCCTCTGCTGGCTGAGATGGGGACTTGGGG
AGGGTGGCCCCGGGCGTGGCCCCGCCAGCCGGCTCTGGCTCGTGGTTGACTCTGATCTCGGGGGTGGCGG
CAGGGGAGCCATCTGGAGGCGAAGGGCTCTTGTTCCCTTTTGCAGGCGCGTTGTCACTGTTCTTCTTTCT
GCGCAGCCGCG
