[The description below was written by a language model from this plasmid's Addgene catalogue record.]
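Description:
pcDNA3.2-hBIN1-V5 is a mammalian expression plasmid built on the Invitrogen Gateway destination vector pcDNA3.2/V5-Dest (listed backbone size 7711 bp without insert). It carries the human bridging integrator 1 (BIN1, also known as amphiphysin 2) coding sequence, transcript variant 8, as an insert of about 1.36 kb. The cDNA was obtained from a commercial source and moved into the destination vector by Gateway recombination. The record lists the attR1 and attR2 sites as the 5′ and 3′ cloning junctions. The insert is placed in frame with the backbone-encoded C-terminal V5 epitope, so the expressed protein is BIN1-V5, which can be detected or immunoprecipitated with anti-V5 antibodies without needing an isoform-specific BIN1 antibody.

The plasmid is propagated in standard E. coli as a high-copy plasmid under ampicillin selection. It also carries a neomycin resistance marker, so transfected mammalian cells can be selected with G418 to establish stable lines. The record does not name the promoter driving the insert and provides no feature table. Vectors of the pcDNA3 family generally use the strong constitutive CMV immediate-early promoter, but that is not confirmed here.

The associated publication concerns the role of BIN1 in localizing the L-type calcium channel to cardiac T-tubules. This suggests the construct is meant for exogenous expression of tagged human BIN1 in cultured cells, to study its membrane-associated localization, its interactions and its contribution to channel trafficking.
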