Addgene plasmid #27303: pcDNA3.2-hBIN1-V5
Depositing lab: Robin Shaw. Depositing organization: University of California, San Francisco (UCSF). Publication: BIN1 localizes the L-type calcium channel to cardiac T-tubules. Hong TT, Smyth JW, Gao D, Chu KY, Vogan JM, Fong TS, Jensen BC, Colecraft HM, Shaw RM. PLoS Biol. 2010 Feb . 8(2):e1000312. 10.1371/journal.pbio.1000312 PubMed 20169111.
Backbone
  Vector backbone: pcDNA3.2/V5-Dest (Invitrogen)
  Backbone size w/o insert (bp): 7711
  Vector type: Mammalian Expression
  Selectable markers: Neomycin (select with G418)
Growth in bacteria
  Bacterial resistance: Ampicillin, 100 μg/mL
  Growth temperature: 37°C
  Growth strain: DH5alpha
  Copy number: High Copy
Gene/Insert
  Gene/Insert name: bridging integrator 1 (BIN1), transcript variant 8
  Species: H. sapiens (human)
  Insert size (bp): 1362
  GenBank ID: NM_004305
  Entrez Gene: BIN1 (a.k.a. AMPH2, AMPHL, CNM2, SH3P9)
  Tag / fusion protein: V5 (C terminal on backbone)
  Cloning method: Gateway Cloning; 5′ cloning site attR1 gateway reaction site (not destroyed); 3′ cloning site attR2 gateway reaction site (not destroyed)
  Sequencing primers: 5′ sequence
Resource information
  A portion of this plasmid was derived from a plasmid made by: We did not originally clone this gene. We ordered human BIN1 (transcript variance 8)from Origene and cloned it into the gateway backbone of pcDNA3.2/V5-Dest.
Terms and licenses: Academic/Nonprofit Terms; Industry Terms: Not Available to Industry
How to cite: pcDNA3.2-hBIN1-V5 was a gift from Robin Shaw (Addgene plasmid # 27303 ; http://n2t.net/addgene:27303 ; RRID:Addgene_27303)
